Addgene plasmid #141869: TFORF1712
Purpose: Lentiviral vector for overexpressing transcription factor ORFs with unique 24-bp barcodes. Barcodes facilitate identification of transcription factors in pooled screens.
Depositing lab: Feng Zhang. Depositing organization: Broad Institute. Publication: A transcription factor atlas of directed differentiation. Joung J, Ma S, Tay T, Geiger-Schuller KR, Kirchgatterer PC, Verdine VK, Guo B, Arias-Garcia MA, Allen WE, Singh A, Kuksenko O, Abudayyeh OO, Gootenberg JS, Fu Z, Macrae RK, Buenrostro JD, Regev A, Zhang F. Cell. 2023 Jan 5;186(1):209-229.e26. doi: 10.1016/j.cell.2022.11.026. PubMed 36608654.
Backbone
  Vector backbone: pLX_TRC317
  Backbone manufacturer: Broad Institute Genetic Perturbation Platform
  Backbone size w/o insert (bp): 8264
  Vector type: Mammalian Expression, Lentiviral
  Selectable markers: Puromycin
Growth in bacteria
  Bacterial resistance: Ampicillin, 100 μg/mL
  Growth temperature: 37°C
  Growth strain: NEB Stable
  Copy number: High Copy
Gene/Insert
  Gene/Insert name: DPRX
  Species: H. sapiens (human)
  Insert size (bp): 677
  Entrez Gene: DPRX
  Promoter: EF1a
  Cloning method: Unknown
  Sequencing primers: 5′ GGGTGGAGACTGAAGTTAGGCCAG; 3′ CACATAGCGTAAAAGGAGCAACATAG
Terms and licenses: Academic/Nonprofit Terms; Industry Terms: Not Available to Industry
Depositor comments: XM_011527011,XM_011527012,NM_001012728,ENST00000376650 . The transcription factor ORF portion of this plasmid was synthesized by Genewiz. Please test multiple small colonies in case of plasmid recombination. To make this collection available in a timely manner, a portion of this collection was not fully sequenced by Addgene. If an Addgene verified full plasmid sequence is not available, please contact us prior to placing an order to request the full sequence.
How to cite: TFORF1712 was a gift from Feng Zhang (Addgene plasmid # 141869 ; http://n2t.net/addgene:141869 ; RRID:Addgene_141869)
