[The description below was written by a language model from this plasmid's Addgene catalogue record and pLannotate feature annotations shown in this document.]
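Description:
TFORF1712 is a lentiviral mammalian expression plasmid built on the pLX_TRC317 backbone. It belongs to a barcoded collection of transcription factor open reading frames and carries the human gene DPRX, annotated as a putative transcription factor. The sequenced plasmid is about 8.9 kb. It is propagated in E. coli through a high-copy ColE1/pUC-type origin with ampicillin resistance (AmpR), and an f1 origin and remnants of a lac/lacZα cloning region also sit in the bacterial portion. The depositor notes that the plasmid may recombine, which is a common concern for constructs with repeated LTRs.

The viral portion has a third-generation, self-inactivating layout. An RSV promoter drives a truncated HIV-1 5' LTR, followed by the Ψ packaging signal with a gag fragment, the Rev response element, a cPPT/CTS and a ΔU3 3' LTR, with an SV40 polyadenylation signal downstream. Two expression units lie between the LTRs. An SV40 early promoter/origin region drives puromycin N-acetyltransferase for selecting transduced cells. The strong constitutive EF-1α promoter drives the DPRX coding sequence, and a WPRE downstream enhances transcript stability and expression. The catalogue entry describes a unique 24-bp barcode linked to each ORF. The feature table does not annotate it, so its exact position is not stated, although the recorded insert size exceeds the annotated coding sequence by roughly 100 bp. Short hits to U6 promoter, small t antigen, Rev and lacI are fragments and probably not functional elements.

The construct is intended for lentiviral overexpression of DPRX, alone or in pooled transcription factor screens such as directed differentiation studies. In pooled screens, the barcode is read out to identify which factor each cell received.
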