Features (pLannotate 1.2.2; 31 found; start..end, strand, type, name):
      5..231     +  promoter       RSV promoter: Rous sarcoma virus enhancer/promoter
    232..412     +  LTR            5' LTR (truncated): truncated 5' long terminal repeat (LTR) from HIV-1
    459..584     +  misc_feature   HIV-1 Ψ: packaging signal of human immunodeficiency virus type 1
    568..931     +  CDS            HIV-1 gag (fragment): gag protein from human immunodeficiency virus 1; gag
   1077..1310    +  misc_feature   RRE: The Rev response element (RRE) of HIV-1 allows for Rev-dependent mRNA export from the nucleus to the cytoplasm.
   1687..1713    +  CDS            Rev (fragment): human immunodeficiency virus 1 (HIV-1) Rev protein; rev; enhances nuclear export of unspliced and incompletely spliced viral mRNAs
   1720..1743    +  promoter       SV40 promoter (fragment): SV40 early promoter
   1744..1815    +  promoter       SV40 promoter (fragment): SV40 enhancer and early promoter
   1839..1974    +  rep_origin     SV40 ori: SV40 origin of replication
   2020..2616    +  CDS            PuroR (fragment): puromycin N-acetyltransferase; pac from Streptomyces; confers resistance to puromycin
   2665..2782    +  misc_feature   cPPT/CTS: central polypurine tract and central termination sequence of HIV-1
   2847..2913    +  CDS            small t antigen (fragment): SV40 (simian virus 40) small t antigen
   2920..4098    +  promoter       EF-1α promoter: strong constitutive promoter for human elongation factor EF-1α
   4115..4687    +  CDS            DPRX: DPRX_HUMAN - Protein inferred from homology: Swiss-Prot protein existence level 3. Putative transcription factor. From Homo sapiens (Human).
   4703..4756    +  promoter       U6 promoter (fragment): RNA polymerase III promoter for human U6 snRNA
   4798..5386    +  misc_feature   WPRE: woodchuck hepatitis virus posttranscriptional regulatory element
   5437..5456    +  misc_feature   cPPT/CTS (fragment): central polypurine tract and central termination sequence of HIV-1
   5458..5691    +  LTR            3' LTR (ΔU3): self-inactivating 3' long terminal repeat (LTR) from HIV-1
   5769..5890    +  polyA_signal   SV40 poly(A) signal: SV40 polyadenylation signal
   5930..6065    +  rep_origin     SV40 ori: SV40 origin of replication
   6086..6104    -  promoter       T7 promoter: promoter for bacteriophage T7 RNA polymerase
   6112..6267    +  CDS            lacZα (fragment): LacZα fragment of β-galactosidase; lacZ fragment
   6272..6700    +  rep_origin     f1 ori (sequence partly withheld): f1 bacteriophage origin of replication; arrow indicates direction of (+) strand synthesis
   6753..6857    +  promoter       AmpR promoter: bla
   6858..7718    +  CDS            AmpR: β-lactamase; bla; confers resistance to ampicillin, carbenicillin, and related antibiotics
   7889..8477    +  rep_origin     ori: high-copy-number ColE1/pMB1/pBR322/pUC origin of replication
   8660..8752    +  CDS            lacI (fragment): lac repressor; lacI; The lac repressor binds to the lac operator to inhibit transcription in E. coli. This inhibition can be relieved by adding lactose or isopropyl-β-D-thiogalactopyranoside (IPTG).
   8765..8786    +  protein_bind   CAP binding site: CAP binding activates transcription in the presence of cAMP. E. coli catabolite activator protein
   8801..8831    +  promoter       lac promoter: promoter for the E. coli lac operon
   8839..8855    +  protein_bind   lac operator: The lac repressor binds to the lac operator to inhibit transcription in E. coli. This inhibition can be relieved by adding lactose or isopropyl-β-D-thiogalactopyranoside (IPTG). lac repressor encoded by lacI
   8900..8918    +  promoter       T3 promoter: promoter for bacteriophage T3 RNA polymerase
>Addgene plasmid #141869 | TFORF1712 | addgene full sequence | sequence record 391544 | Addgene NGS Result
TTAATGTAGTCTTATGCAATACTCTTGTAGTCTTGCAACATGGTAACGATGAGTTAGCAACATGCCTTAC
AAGGAGAGAAAAAGCACCGTGCATGCCGATTGGTGGAAGTAAGGTGGTACGATCGTGCCTTATTAGGAAG
GCAACAGACGGGTCTGACATGGATTGGACGAACCACTGAATTGCCGCATTGCAGAGATATTGTATTTAAG
TGCCTAGCTCGATACATAAACGGGTCTCTCTGGTTAGACCAGATCTGAGCCTGGGAGCTCTCTGGCTAAC
TAGGGAACCCACTGCTTAAGCCTCAATAAAGCTTGCCTTGAGTGCTTCAAGTAGTGTGTGCCCGTCTGTT
GTGTGACTCTGGTAACTAGAGATCCCTCAGACCCTTTTAGTCAGTGTGGAAAATCTCTAGCAGTGGCGCC
CGAACAGGGACTTGAAAGCGAAAGGGAAACCAGAGGAGCTCTCTCGACGCAGGACTCGGCTTGCTGAAGC
GCGCACGGCAAGAGGCGAGGGGCGGCGACTGGTGAGTACGCCAAAAATTTTGACTAGCGGAGGCTAGAAG
GAGAGAGATGGGTGCGAGAGCGTCAGTATTAAGCGGGGGAGAATTAGATCGCGATGGGAAAAAATTCGGT
TAAGGCCAGGGGGAAAGAAAAAATATAAATTAAAACATATAGTATGGGCAAGCAGGGAGCTAGAACGATT
CGCAGTTAATCCTGGCCTGTTAGAAACATCAGAAGGCTGTAGACAAATACTGGGACAGCTACAACCATCC
CTTCAGACAGGATCAGAAGAACTTAGATCATTATATAATACAGTAGCAACCCTCTATTGTGTGCATCAAA
GGATAGAGATAAAAGACACCAAGGAAGCTTTAGACAAGATAGAGGAAGAGCAAAACAAAAGTAAGACCAC
CGCACAGCAAGCGGCCGCTGATCTTCAGACCTGGAGGAGGAGATATGAGGGACAATTGGAGAAGTGAATT
ATATAAATATAAAGTAGTAAAAATTGAACCATTAGGAGTAGCACCCACCAAGGCAAAGAGAAGAGTGGTG
CAGAGAGAAAAAAGAGCAGTGGGAATAGGAGCTTTGTTCCTTGGGTTCTTGGGAGCAGCAGGAAGCACTA
TGGGCGCAGCGTCAATGACGCTGACGGTACAGGCCAGACAATTATTGTCTGGTATAGTGCAGCAGCAGAA
CAATTTGCTGAGGGCTATTGAGGCGCAACAGCATCTGTTGCAACTCACAGTCTGGGGCATCAAGCAGCTC
CAGGCAAGAATCCTGGCTGTGGAAAGATACCTAAAGGATCAACAGCTCCTGGGGATTTGGGGTTGCTCTG
GAAAACTCATTTGCACCACTGCTGTGCCTTGGAATGCTAGTTGGAGTAATAAATCTCTGGAACAGATTTG
GAATCACACGACCTGGATGGAGTGGGACAGAGAAATTAACAATTACACAAGCTTAATACACTCCTTAATT
GAAGAATCGCAAAACCAGCAAGAAAAGAATGAACAAGAATTATTGGAATTAGATAAATGGGCAAGTTTGT
GGAATTGGTTTAACATAACAAATTGGCTGTGGTATATAAAATTATTCATAATGATAGTAGGAGGCTTGGT
AGGTTTAAGAATAGTTTTTGCTGTACTTTCTATAGTGAATAGAGTTAGGCAGGGATATTCACCATTATCG
TTTCAGACCCACCTCCCAACCCCGAGGGGACCCATGCATTGCATCTCAATTAGTCAGCAACCAGGTGTGG
AAAGTCCCCAGGCTCCCCAGCAGGCAGAAGTATGCAAAGCATGCGTCTCAATTAGTCAGCAACCATAGTC
CCGCCCCTAACTCCGCCCATCCCGCCCCTAACTCCGCCCAGTTCCGCCCATTCTCCGCCCCATGGCTGAC
TAATTTTTTTTATTTATGCAGAGGCCGAGGCCGCCTCGGCCTCTGAGCTATTCCAGAAGTAGTGAGGAGG
CTTTTTTGGAGGCCTAGGCTTTTGCAAAAAGCTTTCTAGAGGTACCACCGGAGCTTACCATGACCGAGTA
CAAGCCCACGGTGCGCCTCGCCACCCGCGACGACGTCCCCAGGGCCGTACGCACCCTCGCCGCCGCGTTC
GCCGACTACCCCGCCACGCGCCACACCGTCGATCCGGACCGCCACATCGAGCGGGTCACCGAGCTGCAAG
AACTCTTCCTCACGCGCGTCGGGCTCGACATCGGCAAGGTGTGGGTCGCGGACGACGGCGCCGCCGTGGC
GGTCTGGACCACGCCGGAGAGCGTCGAAGCGGGGGCGGTGTTCGCCGAGATCGGCCCGCGCATGGCCGAG
TTGAGCGGTTCCCGGCTGGCCGCGCAGCAACAGATGGAAGGCCTCCTGGCGCCGCACCGGCCCAAGGAGC
CCGCGTGGTTCCTGGCCACCGTCGGCGTCTCGCCCGACCACCAGGGCAAGGGTCTGGGCAGCGCCGTCGT
GCTCCCCGGAGTGGAGGCGGCCGAGCGCGCCGGGGTGCCCGCCTTCCTGGAGACCTCCGCGCCCCGCAAC
CTCCCCTTCTACGAGCGGCTCGGCTTCACCGTCACCGCCGACGTCGAGGTGCCCGAAGGACCGCGCACCT
GGTGCATGACCCGCAAGCCCGGTGCCAGTTAACGAATTCTAGATCTTGAGACAAATGGCAGTATTCATCC
ACAATTTTAAAAGAAAAGGGGGGATTGGGGGGTACAGTGCAGGGGAAAGAATAGTAGACATAATAGCAAC
AGACATACAAACTAAAGAATTACAAAAACAAATTACAAAAATTCAAAATTTTCGGGTTTATTACAGGGAC
AGCAGAGATCCACTTTGGCGCCGGCTCGAGGCCTGCAGGTGCAAAGATGGATAAAGTTTTAAACAGAGAG
GAATCTTTGCAGCTAATGGACCTTCTAGGTCTTGAAAGGAGTGGGAATTGGCTCCGGTGCCCGTCAGTGG
GCAGAGCGCACATCGCCCACAGTCCCCGAGAAGTTGGGGGGAGGGGTCGGCAATTGAACCGGTGCCTAGA
GAAGGTGGCGCGGGGTAAACTGGGAAAGTGATGTCGTGTACTGGCTCCGCCTTTTTCCCGAGGGTGGGGG
AGAACCGTATATAAGTGCAGTAGTCGCCGTGAACGTTCTTTTTCGCAACGGGTTTGCCGCCAGAACACAG
GTAAGTGCCGTGTGTGGTTCCCGCGGGCCTGGCCTCTTTACGGGTTATGGCCCTTGCGTGCCTTGAATTA
CTTCCACCTGGCTGCAGTACGTGATTCTTGATCCCGAGCTTCGGGTTGGAAGTGGGTGGGAGAGTTCGAG
GCCTTGCGCTTAAGGAGCCCCTTCGCCTCGTGCTTGAGTTGAGGCCTGGCCTGGGCGCTGGGGCCGCCGC
GTGCGAATCTGGTGGCACCTTCGCGCCTGTCTCGCTGCTTTCGATAAGTCTCTAGCCATTTAAAATTTTT
GATGACCTGCTGCGACGCTTTTTTTCTGGCAAGATAGTCTTGTAAATGCGGGCCAAGATCTGCACACTGG
TATTTCGGTTTTTGGGGCCGCGGGCGGCGACGGGGCCCGTGCGTCCCAGCGCACATGTTCGGCGAGGCGG
GGCCTGCGAGCGCGGCCACCGAGAATCGGACGGGGGTAGTCTCAAGCTGGCCGGCCTGCTCTGGTGCCTG
GCCTCGCGCCGCCGTGTATCGCCCCGCCCTGGGCGGCAAGGCTGGCCCGGTCGGCACCAGTTGCGTGAGC
GGAAAGATGGCCGCTTCCCGGCCCTGCTGCAGGGAGCTCAAAATGGAGGACGCGGCGCTCGGGAGAGCGG
GCGGGTGAGTCACCCACACAAAGGAAAAGGGCCTTTCCGTCCTCAGCCGTCGCTTCATGTGACTCCACGG
AGTACCGGGCGCCGTCCAGGCACCTCGATTAGTTCTCGAGCTTTTGGAGTACGTCGTCTTTAGGTTGGGG
GGAGGGGTTTTATGCGATGGAGTTTCCCCACACTGAGTGGGTGGAGACTGAAGTTAGGCCAGCTTGGCAC
TTGATGTAATTCTCCTTGGAATTTGCCCTTTTTGAGTTTGGATCTTGGTTCATTCTCAAGCCTCAGACAG
TGGTTCAAAGTTTTTTTCTTCCATTTCAGGTGTCGTGAGGCTAGCACCGCCACCATGCCAGGCTCAGAGG
ATCTTCGTAAAGGCAAGGACCAGATGCATTCACACAGGAAACGAACCATGTTCACTAAGAAGCAACTGGA
AGATCTGAACATCTTGTTCAATGAGAACCCATACCCAAACCCCAGCCTTCAGAAAGAAATGGCCTCGAAA
ATAGACATACACCCAACAGTACTGCAGGTCTGGTTCAAGAATCACAGAGCAAAACTCAAGAAAGCGAAAT
GCAAGCATATTCATCAAAAACAAGAAACTCCACAACCGCCAATACCAGAGGGTGGGGTCTCCACCAGTGT
CGGCCTGAGAAATGCAGACACACTACCCAGATTGCCCAACGCTGCTCACCCGATCGGCCTGGTGTACACG
GGTCATCGAGTCCCCTCATTCCAGCTCATCCTGTACCCCAACCTCAAGGTCCCTGCAAATGACTTCATTG
GCCACAGAATAGTCCATTTTGGCTGCTGCCGAGATCCTAATATATACTGCCTCTACCCCATTTTGGAATC
CCAAGTTTGCGCTCCAAGCTTCCATTCTGGCTCTCCTGCCTGTTCATCTAACCAAAGTCGAGAGAGATAG
TAATGAACTAGTCCGTAACTTGAAAGTATTTCGATTTCTTGGCTTTATATATCTTGTGGAAAGGACGAAG
AGTGCCCGTGGTATCTGGTACAACGCGTTAAGTCGACAATCAACCTCTGGATTACAAAATTTGTGAAAGA
TTGACTGGTATTCTTAACTATGTTGCTCCTTTTACGCTATGTGGATACGCTGCTTTAATGCCTTTGTATC
ATGCTATTGCTTCCCGTATGGCTTTCATTTTCTCCTCCTTGTATAAATCCTGGTTGCTGTCTCTTTATGA
GGAGTTGTGGCCCGTTGTCAGGCAACGTGGCGTGGTGTGCACTGTGTTTGCTGACGCAACCCCCACTGGT
TGGGGCATTGCCACCACCTGTCAGCTCCTTTCCGGGACTTTCGCTTTCCCCCTCCCTATTGCCACGGCGG
AACTCATCGCCGCCTGCCTTGCCCGCTGCTGGACAGGGGCTCGGCTGTTGGGCACTGACAATTCCGTGGT
GTTGTCGGGGAAATCATCGTCCTTTCCTTGGCTGCTCGCCTGTGTTGCCACCTGGATTCTGCGCGGGACG
TCCTTCTGCTACGTCCCTTCGGCCCTCAATCCAGCGGACCTTCCTTCCCGCGGCCTGCTGCCGGCTCTGC
GGCCTCTTCCGCGTCTTCGCCTTCGCCCTCAGACGAGTCGGATCTCCCTTTGGGCCGCCTCCCCGCGTCG
ACTTTAAGACCAATGACTTACAAGGCAGCTGTAGATCTTAGCCACTTTTTAAAAGAAAAGGGGGGACTGG
AAGGGCTAATTCACTCCCAACGAAGACAAGATCTGCTTTTTGCTTGTACTGGGTCTCTCTGGTTAGACCA
GATCTGAGCCTGGGAGCTCTCTGGCTAACTAGGGAACCCACTGCTTAAGCCTCAATAAAGCTTGCCTTGA
GTGCTTCAAGTAGTGTGTGCCCGTCTGTTGTGTGACTCTGGTAACTAGAGATCCCTCAGACCCTTTTAGT
CAGTGTGGAAAATCTCTAGCAGTACGTATAGTAGTTCATGTCATCTTATTATTCAGTATTTATAACTTGC
AAAGAAATGAATATCAGAGAGTGAGAGGAACTTGTTTATTGCAGCTTATAATGGTTACAAATAAAGCAAT
AGCATCACAAATTTCACAAATAAAGCATTTTTTTCACTGCATTCTAGTTGTGGTTTGTCCAAACTCATCA
ATGTATCTTATCATGTCTGGCTCTAGCTATCCCGCCCCTAACTCCGCCCATCCCGCCCCTAACTCCGCCC
AGTTCCGCCCATTCTCCGCCCCATGGCTGACTAATTTTTTTTATTTATGCAGAGGCCGAGGCCGCCTCGG
CCTCTGAGCTATTCCAGAAGTAGTGAGGAGGCTTTTTTGGAGGCCTAGGGACGTACCCAATTCGCCCTAT
AGTGAGTCGTATTACGCGCGCTCACTGGCCGTCGTTTTACAACGTCGTGACTGGGAAAACCCTGGCGTTA
CCCAACTTAATCGCCTTGCAGCACATCCCCCTTTCGCCAGCTGGCGTAATAGCGAAGAGGCCCGCACCGA
TCGCCCTTCCCAACAGTTGCGCAGCCTGAATGGCGAATGGG
[124 nt withheld, positions 6272-6395]
C
[91 nt withheld, positions 6397-6487]
A
[49 nt withheld, positions 6489-6537]
CCTTTGACGTTGGAGTCCACGTTCTTT
[37 nt withheld, positions 6565-6601]
ACCCTATCTCGGTCTATTCTTTTGATTTATAAGGGATTTTGCCGATTTCGGCCTATTGGTTAAAAAATGA
GCTGATTTAACAAAAATTTAACGCGAATTTTAACAAAATATTAACGCTTACAATTTAGGTGGCACTTTTC
GGGGAAATGTGCGCGGAACCCCTATTTGTTTATTTTTCTAAATACATTCAAATATGTATCCGCTCATGAG
ACAATAACCCTGATAAATGCTTCAATAATATTGAAAAAGGAAGAGTATGAGTATTCAACATTTCCGTGTC
GCCCTTATTCCCTTTTTTGCGGCATTTTGCCTTCCTGTTTTTGCTCACCCAGAAACGCTGGTGAAAGTAA
AAGATGCTGAAGATCAGTTGGGTGCACGAGTGGGTTACATCGAACTGGATCTCAACAGCGGTAAGATCCT
TGAGAGTTTTCGCCCCGAAGAACGTTTTCCAATGATGAGCACTTTTAAAGTTCTGCTATGTGGCGCGGTA
TTATCCCGTATTGACGCCGGGCAAGAGCAACTCGGTCGCCGCATACACTATTCTCAGAATGACTTGGTTG
AGTACTCACCAGTCACAGAAAAGCATCTTACGGATGGCATGACAGTAAGAGAATTATGCAGTGCTGCCAT
AACCATGAGTGATAACACTGCGGCCAACTTACTTCTGACAACGATCGGAGGACCGAAGGAGCTAACCGCT
TTTTTGCACAACATGGGGGATCATGTAACTCGCCTTGATCGTTGGGAACCGGAGCTGAATGAAGCCATAC
CAAACGACGAGCGTGACACCACGATGCCTGTAGCAATGGCAACAACGTTGCGCAAACTATTAACTGGCGA
ACTACTTACTCTAGCTTCCCGGCAACAATTAATAGACTGGATGGAGGCGGATAAAGTTGCAGGACCACTT
CTGCGCTCGGCCCTTCCGGCTGGCTGGTTTATTGCTGATAAATCTGGAGCCGGTGAGCGTGGGTCTCGCG
GTATCATTGCAGCACTGGGGCCAGATGGTAAGCCCTCCCGTATCGTAGTTATCTACACGACGGGGAGTCA
GGCAACTATGGATGAACGAAATAGACAGATCGCTGAGATAGGTGCCTCACTGATTAAGCATTGGTAACTG
TCAGACCAAGTTTACTCATATATACTTTAGATTGATTTAAAACTTCATTTTTAATTTAAAAGGATCTAGG
TGAAGATCCTTTTTGATAATCTCATGACCAAAATCCCTTAACGTGAGTTTTCGTTCCACTGAGCGTCAGA
CCCCGTAGAAAAGATCAAAGGATCTTCTTGAGATCCTTTTTTTCTGCGCGTAATCTGCTGCTTGCAAACA
AAAAAACCACCGCTACCAGCGGTGGTTTGTTTGCCGGATCAAGAGCTACCAACTCTTTTTCCGAAGGTAA
CTGGCTTCAGCAGAGCGCAGATACCAAATACTGTTCTTCTAGTGTAGCCGTAGTTAGGCCACCACTTCAA
GAACTCTGTAGCACCGCCTACATACCTCGCTCTGCTAATCCTGTTACCAGTGGCTGCTGCCAGTGGCGAT
AAGTCGTGTCTTACCGGGTTGGACTCAAGACGATAGTTACCGGATAAGGCGCAGCGGTCGGGCTGAACGG
GGGGTTCGTGCACACAGCCCAGCTTGGAGCGAACGACCTACACCGAACTGAGATACCTACAGCGTGAGCT
ATGAGAAAGCGCCACGCTTCCCGAAGGGAGAAAGGCGGACAGGTATCCGGTAAGCGGCAGGGTCGGAACA
GGAGAGCGCACGAGGGAGCTTCCAGGGGGAAACGCCTGGTATCTTTATAGTCCTGTCGGGTTTCGCCACC
TCTGACTTGAGCGTCGATTTTTGTGATGCTCGTCAGGGGGGCGGAGCCTATGGAAAAACGCCAGCAACGC
GGCCTTTTTACGGTTCCTGGCCTTTTGCTGGCCTTTTGCTCACATGTTCTTTCCTGCGTTATCCCCTGAT
TCTGTGGATAACCGTATTACCGCCTTTGAGTGAGCTGATACCGCTCGCCGCAGCCGAACGACCGAGCGCA
GCGAGTCAGTGAGCGAGGAAGCGGAAGAGCGCCCAATACGCAAACCGCCTCTCCCCGCGCGTTGGCCGAT
TCATTAATGCAGCTGGCACGACAGGTTTCCCGACTGGAAAGCGGGCAGTGAGCGCAACGCAATTAATGTG
AGTTAGCTCACTCATTAGGCACCCCAGGCTTTACACTTTATGCTTCCGGCTCGTATGTTGTGTGGAATTG
TGAGCGGATAACAATTTCACACAGGAAACAGCTATGACCATGATTACGCCAAGCGCGCAATTAACCCTCA
CTAAAGGGAACAAAAGCTGGAGCTGCAAGC
