>Addgene plasmid #141869 | TFORF1712 | depositor partial sequence | sequence record 277744 | Insert
ACCGCCACCATGCCAGGCTCAGAGGATCTTCGTAAAGGCAAGGACCAGATGCATTCACACAGGAAACGAA
CCATGTTCACTAAGAAGCAACTGGAAGATCTGAACATCTTGTTCAATGAGAACCCATACCCAAACCCCAG
CCTTCAGAAAGAAATGGCCTCGAAAATAGACATACACCCAACAGTACTGCAGGTCTGGTTCAAGAATCAC
AGAGCAAAACTCAAGAAAGCGAAATGCAAGCATATTCATCAAAAACAAGAAACTCCACAACCGCCAATAC
CAGAGGGTGGGGTCTCCACCAGTGTCGGCCTGAGAAATGCAGACACACTACCCAGATTGCCCAACGCTGC
TCACCCGATCGGCCTGGTGTACACGGGTCATCGAGTCCCCTCATTCCAGCTCATCCTGTACCCCAACCTC
AAGGTCCCTGCAAATGACTTCATTGGCCACAGAATAGTCCATTTTGGCTGCTGCCGAGATCCTAATATAT
ACTGCCTCTACCCCATTTTGGAATCCCAAGTTTGCGCTCCAAGCTTCCATTCTGGCTCTCCTGCCTGTTC
ATCTAACCAAAGTCGAGAGAGATAGTAATGAACTAGTCCGTAACTTGAAAGTATTTCGATTTCTTGGCTT
TATATATCTTGTGGAAAGGACGAAGAGTGCCCGTGGTATCTGGTACA
