>Addgene plasmid #141869 | TFORF1712 | depositor partial sequence | sequence record 277745 | Barcode
AGAGTGCCCGTGGTATCTGGTACA
